>Addgene plasmid #174901 | pAS_MmaPylT_EF1_NES-MmaPylRS WT | addgene full sequence | sequence record 348003 | Addgene NGS Result
ACTCTTCCTTTTTCAATATTATTGAAGCATTTATCAGGGTTATTGTCTCATGAGCGGATACATATTTGAA
TGTATTTAGAAAAATAAACAAATAGGGGTTCCGCGCACATTTCCCCGAAAAGTGCCACCTAAATTGTAAG
CGTTAATATTTTGTTAAAATTCGCGTTAAATTTTTGTTAAATCAGCTCATTTTTTAACCAATAGGCCGAA
ATCGGCAAAATCCCTTATAAATCAAAAGAATAGACCGAGATAGGGT
[37 nt withheld, positions 257-293]
AAAGAACGTGGACTCCAACGTCAAAGG
[49 nt withheld, positions 321-369]
T
[91 nt withheld, positions 371-461]
G
[124 nt withheld, positions 463-586]
CCCATTCGCCATTCAGGCTGCGCAACTGTTGGGAAGGGCGATCGGTGCGGGCCTCTTCGCTATTACGCCA
GCTGGCGAAAGGGGGATGTGCTGCAAGGCGATTAAGTTGGGTAACGCCAGGGTTTTCCCAGTCACGACGT
TGTAAAACGACGGCCAGTGAGCGCGCCTCGTTCATTCACGTTTTTGAACCCGTGGAGGACGGGCAGACTC
GCGGTGCAAATGTGTTTTACAGCGTGATGGAGCAGATGAAGATGCTCGACACGCTGCAGAACACGCAGCT
AGATTAACCCTAGAAAGATAATCATATTGTGACGTACGTTAAAGATAATCATGTGTAAAATTGACGCATG
TGTTTTATCGGTCTGTATATCGAGGTTTATTTATTAATTTGAATAGATATTAAGTTTTATTATATTTACA
CTTACATACTAATAATAAATTCAACAAACAATTTATTTATGTTTATTTATTTATTAAAAAAAACAAAAAC
TCAAAATTTCTTCTATAAAGTAACAAAACTTTTATGAGGGACAGCCCCCCCCCAAAGCCCCCAGGGATGT
AATTACGTCCCTCCCCCGCTAGGGGGCAGCAGCGAGCCGCCCGGGGCTCCGCTCCGGTCCGGCGCTCCCC
CCGCATCCCCGAGCCGGCAGCGTGCGGGGACAGCCCGGGCACGGGGAAGGTGGCACGGGATCGCTTTCCT
CTGAACGCTTCTCGCTGCTCTTTGAGCCTGCAGACACCTGGGGGGATACGGGGAAAAGGCCTCCACGGCC
AACTAGTGAAAAACCGCACTTGTCCGGAAACCCCGGGAATCTAACCCGGCTGAACGGATTTAGAGTCCGT
TCGATCTACATGATCAGGTTTCCGAGGTACCCAGGCGGCGCACAAGCTATATAAACCTGAAGGAAATCTC
AACTTTACACTTAGGTCAAGTTACTTATCGTACTAGAGCTTCAGCAGGAAATTTAACTAAAATCTAATTT
AACCAGCATAGCAAATATCATTTATTCCCAAAATGCTAAAGTTTGAGATAAACGGACTTGATTTCCGGCT
GTTTTGACACTATCCAGAATGCCTTGCAGATGGGTGGGGCATGCTAAATACTGCAGGAAAAACCGCACTT
GTCCGGAAACCCCGGGAATCTAACCCGGCTGAACGGATTTAGAGTCCGTTCGATCTACATGATCAGGTTT
CCGAGGTACCCAGGCGGCGCACAAGCTATATAAACCTGAAGGAAATCTCAACTTTACACTTAGGTCAAGT
TACTTATCGTACTAGAGCTTCAGCAGGAAATTTAACTAAAATCTAATTTAACCAGCATAGCAAATATCAT
TTATTCCCAAAATGCTAAAGTTTGAGATAAACGGACTTGATTTCCGGCTGTTTTGACACTATCCAGAATG
CCTTGCAGATGGGTGGGGCATGCTAAATACTGCAGGAAAAACCGCACTTGTCCGGAAACCCCGGGAATCT
AACCCGGCTGAACGGATTTAGAGTCCGTTCGATCTACATGATCAGGTTTCCGAGGTACCCAGGCGGCGCA
CAAGCTATATAAACCTGAAGGAAATCTCAACTTTACACTTAGGTCAAGTTACTTATCGTACTAGAGCTTC
AGCAGGAAATTTAACTAAAATCTAATTTAACCAGCATAGCAAATATCATTTATTCCCAAAATGCTAAAGT
TTGAGATAAACGGACTTGATTTCCGGCTGTTTTGACACTATCCAGAATGCCTTGCAGATGGGTGGGGCAT
GCTAAATACTGCAGGAAAAACCGCACTTGTCCGGAAACCCCGGGAATCTAACCCGGCTGAACGGATTTAG
AGTCCGTTCGATCTACATGATCAGGTTTCCGAGGTACCCAGGCGGCGCACAAGCTATATAAACCTGAAGG
AAATCTCAACTTTACACTTAGGTCAAGTTACTTATCGTACTAGAGCTTCAGCAGGAAATTTAACTAAAAT
CTAATTTAACCAGCATAGCAAATATCATTTATTCCCAAAATGCTAAAGTTTGAGATAAACGGACTTGATT
TCCGGCTGTTTTGACACTATCCAGAATGCCTTGCAGATGGGTGGGGCATGCTAAATACTGCAGAACTAGT
GCTCTAGAAAGGATCTGCGATCGCTCCGGTGCCCGTCAGTGGGCAGAGCGCACATCGCCCACAGTCCCCG
AGAAGTTGGGGGGAGGGGTCGGCAATTGAACGGGTGCCTAGAGAAGGTGGCGCGGGGTAAACTGGGAAAG
TGATGTCGTGTACTGGCTCCGCCTTTTTCCCGAGGGTGGGGGAGAACCGTATATAAGTGCAGTAGTCGCC
GTGAACGTTCTTTTTCGCAACGGGTTTGCCGCCAGAACACAGCTGAAGCTTCGAGGGGCTCGCATCTCTC
CTTCACGCGCCCGCCGCCCTACCTGAGGCCGCCATCCACGCCGGTTGAGTCGCGTTCTGCCGCCTCCCGC
CTGTGGTGCCTCCTGAACTGCGTCCGCCGTCTAGGTAAGTTTAAAGCTCAGGTCGAGACCGGGCCTTTGT
CCGGCGCTCCCTTGGAGCCTACCTAGACTCAGCCGGCTCTCCACGCTTTGCCTGACCCTGCTTGCTCAAC
TCTACGTCTTTGTTTCGTTTTCTGTTCTGCGCCGTTACAGATCCAAGCTGTGACCGGCGCCTACTCTAGA
GCTAGCCACCATGGACTACAAGGACGACGACGACAAGCCGCTGCAGCTGCCGCCGCTGGAACGCCTGACC
CTGGATATGGACAAGAAGCCCCTGAACACCCTGATCAGCGCCACAGGACTGTGGATGTCCAGAACCGGCA
CCATCCACAAGATCAAGCACCACGAGGTGTCCCGGTCCAAAATCTACATCGAGATGGCCTGCGGCGATCA
CCTGGTCGTCAACAACAGCAGAAGCAGCCGGACAGCCAGAGCCCTGCGGCACCACAAGTACAGAAAGACC
TGCAAGCGGTGCAGAGTGTCCGACGAGGACCTGAACAAGTTCCTGACCAAGGCCAACGAGGACCAGACCA
GCGTGAAAGTGAAGGTGGTGTCCGCCCCCACCCGGACCAAGAAAGCCATGCCCAAGAGCGTGGCCAGAGC
CCCCAAGCCCCTGGAAAACACCGAAGCCGCTCAGGCCCAGCCCAGCGGCAGCAAGTTCAGCCCCGCCATC
CCCGTGTCTACCCAGGAAAGCGTCAGCGTCCCCGCCAGCGTGTCCACCAGCATCTCTAGCATCTCAACCG
GCGCCACAGCTTCTGCCCTGGTCAAGGGCAACACCAACCCCATCACCAGCATGTCTGCCCCTGTGCAGGC
CTCTGCCCCAGCCCTGACCAAGTCCCAGACCGACCGGCTGGAAGTGCTCCTGAACCCCAAGGACGAGATC
AGCCTGAACAGCGGCAAGCCCTTCCGGGAGCTGGAAAGCGAGCTGCTGAGCCGGCGGAAGAAGGACCTCC
AGCAAATCTACGCCGAGGAACGGGAGAACTACCTGGGCAAGCTGGAAAGAGAGATCACCCGGTTCTTCGT
GGACCGGGGCTTCCTGGAAATCAAGAGCCCCATCCTGATCCCCCTGGAGTACATCGAGCGGATGGGCATC
GACAACGACACCGAGCTGAGCAAGCAGATTTTCCGGGTGGACAAGAACTTCTGCCTGCGGCCCATGCTGG
CCCCCAACCTGTACAACTACCTGCGGAAACTGGATCGCGCTCTGCCCGACCCCATCAAGATTTTCGAGAT
CGGCCCCTGCTACCGGAAAGAGAGCGACGGCAAAGAGCACCTGGAAGAGTTTACAATGCTGAACTTTTGC
CAGATGGGCAGCGGCTGCACCAGAGAGAACCTGGAATCCATCATCACCGACTTTCTGAACCACCTGGGGA
TCGACTTCAAGATCGTGGGCGACAGCTGCATGGTGTACGGCGACACCCTGGACGTGATGCACGGCGACCT
GGAACTGTCTAGCGCCGTCGTGGGACCCATCCCTCTGGACCGGGAGTGGGGCATCGATAAGCCCTGGATC
GGAGCCGGCTTCGGCCTGGAACGGCTGCTGAAAGTCAAGCACGACTTTAAGAACATCAAGCGGGCTGCCA
GAAGCGAGAGCTACTACAACGGCATCAGCACCAACCTGTGATGAGGATCCGCGGCCGCGCCCCTCTCCCT
CCCCCCCCCCTAACGTTACTGGCCGAAGCCGCTTGGAATAAGGCCGGTGTGCGTTTGTCTATATGTTATT
TTCCACCATATTGCCGTCTTTTGGCAATGTGAGGGCCCGGAAACCTGGCCCTGTCTTCTTGACGAGCATT
CCTAGGGGTCTTTCCCCTCTCGCCAAAGGAATGCAAGGTCTGTTGAATGTCGTGAAGGAAGCAGTTCCTC
TGGAAGCTTCTTGAAGACAAACAACGTCTGTAGCGACCCTTTGCAGGCAGCGGAACCCCCCACCTGGCGA
CAGGTGCCTCTGCGGCCAAAAGCCACGTGTATAAGATACACCTGCAAAGGCGGCACAACCCCAGTGCCAC
GTTGTGAGTTGGATAGTTGTGGAAAGAGTCAAATGGCTCTCCTCAAGCGTATTCAACAAGGGGCTGAAGG
ATGCCCAGAAGGTACCCCATTGTATGGGATCTGATCTGGGGCCTCGGTGCACATGCTTTACATGTGTTTA
GTCGAGGTTAAAAAAACGTCTAGGCCCCCCGAACCACGGGGACGTGGTTTTCCTTTGAAAAACACGATGA
TAATATGGCCACAACCATGGCGTCCGGAATGACCGAGTACAAGCCCACGGTGCGCCTCGCCACCCGCGAC
GACGTCCCCAGGGCCGTACGCACCCTCGCCGCCGCGTTCGCCGACTACCCCGCCACGCGCCACACCGTCG
ATCCGGACCGCCACATCGAGCGGGTCACCGAGCTGCAAGAACTCTTCCTCACGCGCGTCGGGCTCGACAT
CGGCAAGGTGTGGGTCGCGGACGACGGCGCCGCGGTGGCGGTCTGGACCACGCCGGAGAGCGTCGAAGCG
GGGGCGGTGTTCGCCGAGATCGGCCCGCGCATGGCCGAGTTGAGCGGTTCCCGGCTGGCCGCGCAGCAAC
AGATGGAAGGCCTCCTGGCGCCGCACCGGCCCAAGGAGCCCGCGTGGTTCCTGGCCACCGTCGGCGTCTC
GCCCGACCACCAGGGCAAGGGTCTGGGCAGCGCCGTCGTGCTCCCCGGAGTGGAGGCGGCCGAGCGCGCC
GGGGTGCCCGCCTTCCTGGAGACCTCCGCGCCCCGCAACCTCCCCTTCTACGAGCGGCTCGGCTTCACCG
TCACCGCCGACGTCGAGGTGCCCGAAGGACCGCGCACCTGGTGCATGACCCGCAAGCCCGGTGCCTGAGT
CGACAATCAACCTCTGGATTACAAAATTTGTGAAAGATTGACTGGTATTCTTAACTATGTTGCTCCTTTT
ACGCTATGTGGATACGCTGCTTTAATGCCTTTGTATCATGCGTTAACTAAACTTGTTTATTGCAGCTTAT
AATGGTTACAAATAAAGCAATAGCATCACAAATTTCACAAATAAAGCATTTTTTTCACTGCATTCTAGTT
GTGGTTTGTCCAAACTCATCAATGTATCTTATCATGTCTGGAATTGACTCAAATGATGTCAATTAGTCTA
TCAGAAGCTCATCTGGTCTCCCTTCCGGGGGACAAGACATCCCTGTTTAATATTTAAACAGCAGTGTTCC
CAAACTGGGTTCTTATATCCCTTGCTCTGGTCAACCAGGTTGCAGGGTTTCCTGTCCTCACAGGAACGAA
GTCCCTAAAGAAACAGTGGCAGCCAGGTTTAGCCCCGGAATTGACTGGATTCCTTTTTTAGGGCCCATTG
GTATGGCTTTTTCCCCGTATCCCCCCAGGTGTCTGCAGGCTCAAAGAGCAGCGAGAAGCGTTCAGAGGAA
AGCGATCCCGTGCCACCTTCCCCGTGCCCGGGCTGTCCCCGCACGCTGCCGGCTCGGGGATGCGGGGGGA
GCGCCGGACCGGAGCGGAGCCCCGGGCGGCTCGCTGCTGCCCCCTAGCGGGGGAGGGACGTAATTACATC
CCTGGGGGCTTTGGGGGGGGGCTGTCCCTGATATCTATAACAAGAAAATATATATATAATAAGTTATCAC
GTAAGTAGAACATGAAATAACAATATAATTATCGTATGAGTTAAATCTTAAAAGTCACGTAAAAGATAAT
CATGCGTCATTTTGACTCACGCGGTCGTTATAGTTCAAAATCAGTGACACTTACCGCATTGACAAGCACG
CCTCACGGGAGCTCCAAGCGGCGACTGAGATGTCCTAAATGCACAGCGACGGATTCGCGCTATTTAGAAA
GAGAGAGCAATATTTCAAGAATGCATGCGTCAATTTTACGCAGACTATCTTTCTAGGGTTAATCTAGCTG
CATCAGGATCATATCGTCGGGTCTTTTTTCCGGCTCAGTCATCGCCCAAGCTGGCGCTATCTGGGCATCG
GGGAGGAAGAAGCCCGTGCCTTTTCCCGCGAGGTTGAAGCGGCATGGAAAGAGTTTGCCGAGGATGACTG
CTGCTGCATTGACGTTGAGCGAAAACGCACGTTTACCATGATGATTCGGGAAGGTGTGGCCATGCACGCC
TTTAACGGTGAACTGTTCGTTCAGGCCACCTGGGATACCAGTTCGTCGCGGCTTTTCCGGACACAGTTCC
GGATGGTCAGCCCGAAGCGCATCAGCAACCCGAACAATACCGGCGACAGCCGGAACTGCCGTGCCGGTGT
GCAGATTAATGACAGCGGTGCGGCGCTGGGATATTACGTCAGCGAGGACGGGTATCCTGGCTGGATGCCG
CAGAAATGGACATGGATACCCCGTGAGTTACCCGGCGGGCGCGCTTGGCGTAATCATGGTCATAGCTGTT
TCCTGTGTGAAATTGTTATCCGCTCACAATTCCACACAACATACGAGCCGGAAGCATAAAGTGTAAAGCC
TGGGGTGCCTAATGAGTGAGCTAACTCACATTAATTGCGTTGCGCTCACTGCCCGCTTTCCAGTCGGGAA
ACCTGTCGTGCCAGCTGCATTAATGAATCGGCCAACGCGCGGGGAGAGGCGGTTTGCGTATTGGGCGCTC
TTCCGCTTCCTCGCTCACTGACTCGCTGCGCTCGGTCGTTCGGCTGCGGCGAGCGGTATCAGCTCACTCA
AAGGCGGTAATACGGTTATCCACAGAATCAGGGGATAACGCAGGAAAGAACATGTGAGCAAAAGGCCAGC
AAAAGGCCAGGAACCGTAAAAAGGCCGCGTTGCTGGCGTTTTTCCATAGGCTCCGCCCCCCTGACGAGCA
TCACAAAAATCGACGCTCAAGTCAGAGGTGGCGAAACCCGACAGGACTATAAAGATACCAGGCGTTTCCC
CCTGGAAGCTCCCTCGTGCGCTCTCCTGTTCCGACCCTGCCGCTTACCGGATACCTGTCCGCCTTTCTCC
CTTCGGGAAGCGTGGCGCTTTCTCATAGCTCACGCTGTAGGTATCTCAGTTCGGTGTAGGTCGTTCGCTC
CAAGCTGGGCTGTGTGCACGAACCCCCCGTTCAGCCCGACCGCTGCGCCTTATCCGGTAACTATCGTCTT
GAGTCCAACCCGGTAAGACACGACTTATCGCCACTGGCAGCAGCCACTGGTAACAGGATTAGCAGAGCGA
GGTATGTAGGCGGTGCTACAGAGTTCTTGAAGTGGTGGCCTAACTACGGCTACACTAGAAGAACAGTATT
TGGTATCTGCGCTCTGCTGAAGCCAGTTACCTTCGGAAAAAGAGTTGGTAGCTCTTGATCCGGCAAACAA
ACCACCGCTGGTAGCGGTGGTTTTTTTGTTTGCAAGCAGCAGATTACGCGCAGAAAAAAAGGATCTCAAG
AAGATCCTTTGATCTTTTCTACGGGGTCTGACGCTCAGTGGAACGAAAACTCACGTTAAGGGATTTTGGT
CATGAGATTATCAAAAAGGATCTTCACCTAGATCCTTTTAAATTAAAAATGAAGTTTTAAATCAATCTAA
AGTATATATGAGTAAACTTGGTCTGACAGTTACCAATGCTTAATCAGTGAGGCACCTATCTCAGCGATCT
GTCTATTTCGTTCATCCATAGTTGCCTGACTCCCCGTCGTGTAGATAACTACGATACGGGAGGGCTTACC
ATCTGGCCCCAGTGCTGCAATGATACCGCGAGACCCACGCTCACCGGCTCCAGATTTATCAGCAATAAAC
CAGCCAGCCGGAAGGGCCGAGCGCAGAAGTGGTCCTGCAACTTTATCCGCCTCCATCCAGTCTATTAATT
GTTGCCGGGAAGCTAGAGTAAGTAGTTCGCCAGTTAATAGTTTGCGCAACGTTGTTGCCATTGCTACAGG
CATCGTGGTGTCACGCTCGTCGTTTGGTATGGCTTCATTCAGCTCCGGTTCCCAACGATCAAGGCGAGTT
ACATGATCCCCCATGTTGTGCAAAAAAGCGGTTAGCTCCTTCGGTCCTCCGATCGTTGTCAGAAGTAAGT
TGGCCGCAGTGTTATCACTCATGGTTATGGCAGCACTGCATAATTCTCTTACTGTCATGCCATCCGTAAG
ATGCTTTTCTGTGACTGGTGAGTACTCAACCAAGTCATTCTGAGAATAGTGTATGCGGCGACCGAGTTGC
TCTTGCCCGGCGTCAATACGGGATAATACCGCGCCACATAGCAGAACTTTAAAAGTGCTCATCATTGGAA
AACGTTCTTCGGGGCGAAAACTCTCAAGGATCTTACCGCTGTTGAGATCCAGTTCGATGTAACCCACTCG
TGCACCCAACTGATCTTCAGCATCTTTTACTTTCACCAGCGTTTCTGGGTGAGCAAAAACAGGAAGGCAA
AATGCCGCAAAAAAGGGAATAAGGGCGACACGGAAATGTTGAATACTCAT
Features (pLannotate 1.2.2; 24 found; start..end, strand, type, name):
      1..105     -  promoter       AmpR promoter: bla
    158..586     -  rep_origin     f1 ori (sequence partly withheld): f1 bacteriophage origin of replication; arrow indicates direction of (+) strand synthesis
    591..746     -  CDS            lacZα (fragment): LacZα fragment of β-galactosidase; lacZ fragment
    748..867     +  CDS            B (fragment): PORTL_LAMBD - Experimental evidence at protein level: Swiss-Prot protein existence level 1. Forms the portal vertex of the capsid (PubMed:6228056, PubMed:6232391). This portal plays critical roles in head assembly, genome packaging, neck/tail attachment, and genome ejection (Probable). The portal protein multimerizes as a single ring-shaped homododecamer arranged around a central channel (PubMed:6232391). Binds to the terminase subunits to form the packaging machine (PubMed:7799432). From Escherichia phage lambda (Bacteriophage lambda).
   1380..1448    -  ncRNA          tRNA: Accession: RF00005 - tRNA
   1709..1777    -  ncRNA          tRNA: Accession: RF00005 - tRNA
   2038..2106    -  ncRNA          tRNA: Accession: RF00005 - tRNA
   2367..2435    -  ncRNA          tRNA: Accession: RF00005 - tRNA
   2727..2938    +  promoter       EF-1α core promoter: core promoter for human elongation factor EF-1α
   2951..3219    +  LTR            5' LTR (truncated): truncated 5' long terminal repeat (LTR) from human T-cell leukemia virus (HTLV) type 1
   3263..3283    +  CDS            FLAG (fragment): FLAG® epitope tag, followed by an enterokinase cleavage site
   3323..4684    +  CDS            pylS: PYLS_METMA - Experimental evidence at protein level: Swiss-Prot protein existence level 1. Catalyzes the attachment of pyrrolysine to tRNA(Pyl). Pyrrolysine is a lysine derivative encoded by the termination codon UAG. From Methanosarcina mazei (strain ATCC BAA-159 / DSM 3647 / Goe1 / Go1 / JCM 11833 / OCM 88) (Methanosarcina frisia).
   4817..5279    +  misc_feature   IRES: internal ribosome entry site (IRES) of the encephalomyocarditis virus (EMCV)
   5305..5904    +  CDS            PuroR: puromycin N-acetyltransferase; pac from Streptomyces alboniger; confers resistance to puromycin
   5911..6017    +  misc_feature   WPRE (fragment): woodchuck hepatitis virus posttranscriptional regulatory element
   6026..6147    +  polyA_signal   SV40 poly(A) signal: SV40 polyadenylation signal
   6165..6257    +  ncRNA          G-CSF SLDE: Accession: RF00183 - G-CSF factor stem-loop destabilising element (SLDE)
   6954..7421    +  CDS            B (fragment): PORTL_LAMBD - Experimental evidence at protein level: Swiss-Prot protein existence level 1. Forms the portal vertex of the capsid (PubMed:6228056, PubMed:6232391). This portal plays critical roles in head assembly, genome packaging, neck/tail attachment, and genome ejection (Probable). The portal protein multimerizes as a single ring-shaped homododecamer arranged around a central channel (PubMed:6232391). Binds to the terminase subunits to form the packaging machine (PubMed:7799432). From Escherichia phage lambda (Bacteriophage lambda).
   7459..7475    -  protein_bind   lac operator: The lac repressor binds to the lac operator to inhibit transcription in E. coli. This inhibition can be relieved by adding lactose or isopropyl-β-D-thiogalactopyranoside (IPTG). lac repressor encoded by lacI
   7483..7513    -  promoter       lac promoter: promoter for the E. coli lac operon
   7528..7549    -  protein_bind   CAP binding site: CAP binding activates transcription in the presence of cAMP. E. coli catabolite activator protein
   7562..7654    -  CDS            lacI (fragment): lac repressor; lacI; The lac repressor binds to the lac operator to inhibit transcription in E. coli. This inhibition can be relieved by adding lactose or isopropyl-β-D-thiogalactopyranoside (IPTG).
   7837..8425    -  rep_origin     ori: high-copy-number ColE1/pMB1/pBR322/pUC origin of replication
   8596..9456    -  CDS            AmpR: β-lactamase; bla; confers resistance to ampicillin, carbenicillin, and related antibiotics
