[The description below was written by a language model from this plasmid's Addgene catalogue record and pLannotate feature annotations shown in this document.]
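Description:
pAS_MmaPylT_EF1_NES-MmaPylRS WT is a mammalian expression plasmid for amber stop codon suppression. It is built on the pAS backbone, which derives from a commercial piggyBac transposon vector. It can be used by transient transfection or integrated stably into the genome through piggyBac transposition. The transposon terminal repeats themselves are not called out in the automated feature table. In bacteria the 9.5 kb plasmid is maintained at high copy from a ColE1/pUC-type origin with ampicillin resistance. It also retains an f1 origin and remnants of a lacZα/lac promoter cloning region. Short matches annotated as a lambda phage portal protein are probably incidental backbone or stuffer sequence.

The payload combines the two components of the pyrrolysyl orthogonal pair from Methanosarcina mazei. Four tandem tRNA features on the reverse strand correspond, by the plasmid name, to repeated PylT (tRNA-Pyl) cassettes; their promoters are not annotated. In the opposite orientation, an EF-1α core promoter joined to an HTLV-1 LTR fragment drives wild-type pyrrolysyl-tRNA synthetase (pylS). The synthetase carries an N-terminal FLAG epitope and a nuclear export sequence, which keeps the enzyme in the cytoplasm where translation occurs. An EMCV IRES then links puromycin N-acetyltransferase to the same transcript, so that puromycin selection enriches for synthetase-expressing cells. The transcript ends with a WPRE fragment and an SV40 polyadenylation signal.

The construct is intended for site-specific incorporation of noncanonical amino acids at UAG codons in a co-expressed gene of interest in mammalian cells, with the wild-type synthetase accepting pyrrolysine-like lysine derivatives.
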