Addgene plasmid #174901: pAS_MmaPylT_EF1_NES-MmaPylRS WT
Purpose: expression of Mma PylRS with nuclear export sequence for amber suppression in mammalian cells; transient or piggy bac mediated integration
Depositing lab: Simon Elsaesser. Depositing organization: Karolinska Institutet.
Backbone
  Vector backbone: pAS
  Backbone manufacturer: Addgene #140008 based on PB510B-1 (System Bioscience)
  Vector type: Mammalian Expression
  Selectable markers: Puromycin
Growth in bacteria
  Bacterial resistance: Ampicillin, 100 μg/mL
  Growth temperature: 37°C
  Growth strain: NEB Stable
  Copy number: High Copy
Gene/Insert
  Gene/Insert name: Mma PylRS
  Species: Methanosarcina mazei
  Insert size (bp): 1392
  Entrez Gene: pylS (a.k.a. MSMAC_RS17105, MSMAC_3241)
  Promoter: EF1
  Tag / fusion protein: FLAG and NES (N terminal on insert)
  Cloning method: Restriction Enzyme; 5′ cloning site unknown (unknown if destroyed)
Resource information
  A portion of this plasmid was derived from a plasmid made by: NES-Mma PylRS first described by Nikic et al. 2016, PMID: 27804198
Terms and licenses: Academic/Nonprofit Terms; Industry Terms: Not Available to Industry
How to cite: pAS_MmaPylT_EF1_NES-MmaPylRS WT was a gift from Simon Elsaesser (Addgene plasmid # 174901 ; http://n2t.net/addgene:174901 ; RRID:Addgene_174901)
